Addgene plasmid #103595: LSB-hsa-miR-513c-3p
Purpose: Used to sense miRNA activity using fluorescence based tools. hsa-miR-513c-3p target in 3' UTR of of mKate. miRNA activity can be measured by the repression of mKate2 relative to EBFP2 fluorescent proteins . Plasmid is inherently unstable; please see Depositor Comments
Depositing lab: Ron Weiss. Depositing organization: Massachusetts Institute of Technology. Publication: A mixed antagonistic/synergistic miRNA repression model enables accurate predictions of multi-input miRNA sensor activity. Gam JJ, Babb J, Weiss R. Nat Commun. 2018 Jun 22;9(1):2430. doi: 10.1038/s41467-018-04575-0. PubMed 29934631.
Backbone
  Vector backbone: Low Sensor Backbone (LSB)
  Vector type: Mammalian Expression, Synthetic Biology
Growth in bacteria
  Bacterial resistance: Ampicillin and Kanamycin, 100 & 50 μg/mL
  Growth temperature: 30°C
  Growth strain: NEB Stable
  Copy number: High Copy
Gene/Insert
  Gene/Insert name: hsa-miR-513c-3p target
  Species: H. sapiens (human)
  Entrez Gene: MIR513C (a.k.a. MIRN513C, hsa-mir-513c)
  Promoter: EF-1a
  Cloning method: Gibson Cloning
Terms and licenses: Academic/Nonprofit Terms; Industry Terms: Not Available to Industry
Depositor comments: Please note that this plasmid is inherently unstable due to a repeating poly A element. We recommend performing a diagnostic digest on multiple colonies upon receipt. The depositors would like to note the presence of several discrepancies between the depositor sequence and physical plasmid sequence. In particular, the sequences upstream and downstream of the puromycin coding region have 10 bp insertions which do not affect the ability to perform puromycin selection. The sequences for those regions within the physical plasmids are as follows: Upstream of Puro: GAATTCGACCGCCTGTCTCAAGGTGCCACC; Downstream of Puro: GCTTTGAGACTACGCGTGAATTCACTCCTC. Please contact if you are interested in this plasmid prior to placing an order.
How to cite: LSB-hsa-miR-513c-3p was a gift from Ron Weiss (Addgene plasmid # 103595 ; http://n2t.net/addgene:103595 ; RRID:Addgene_103595)
