[The description below was written by a language model from this plasmid's Addgene catalogue record and pLannotate feature annotations shown in this document.]
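Description:
LSB-hsa-miR-513c-3p is a mammalian expression and synthetic-biology plasmid of about 11 kb, built on the Low Sensor Backbone (LSB) and designed as a two-colour fluorescent sensor of microRNA activity. It replicates in E. coli from a high-copy ColE1/pUC-type origin and carries both a β-lactamase gene and an aph(3')-Ia kanamycin resistance gene, matching the dual ampicillin/kanamycin selection listed in the record. A puromycin N-acetyltransferase coding sequence followed by a rabbit β-globin polyadenylation signal is also present for selection in mammalian cells; no promoter for it is annotated in the feature table.

The payload consists of two parallel transcription units, each driven by the human EF-1α core promoter with its intron A and terminated by a β-globin 3' region and poly(A) signal. One unit expresses the red fluorescent protein mKate2 and the other the blue fluorescent protein EBFP2. Gateway attB4, attB1 and attB2 scars flank the promoters and coding sequences, reflecting modular assembly of these units. According to the record, a target site for human miR-513c-3p sits in the 3' UTR of the mKate2 transcript. The site is not annotated as its own feature, though there is an unannotated gap between the attB2 site after mKate2 and the β-globin sequence. When the miRNA is active in a transfected cell, mKate2 output is repressed, while EBFP2 serves as an untargeted internal reference for plasmid dose and expression capacity. The ratio of red to blue fluorescence therefore reports miRNA activity.

The depositor notes that the repeated poly(A) elements make the plasmid inherently unstable. The physical plasmid also differs slightly from the deposited sequence, with short insertions flanking the puromycin coding region that reportedly do not impair puromycin selection.
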