Features (pLannotate 1.2.2; 28 found; start..end, strand, type, name):
     87..675     -  rep_origin     ori: high-copy-number ColE1/pMB1/pBR322/pUC origin of replication
    846..1706    -  CDS            AmpR: β-lactamase; bla; confers resistance to ampicillin, carbenicillin, and related antibiotics
   1707..1778    -  promoter       AmpR promoter: bla
   1857..2456    +  CDS            PuroR: puromycin N-acetyltransferase; pac from Streptomyces alboniger; confers resistance to puromycin
   2461..2541    +  CDS            HBB (fragment): HBB_PONPY - Experimental evidence at transcript level: Swiss-Prot protein existence level 2. Involved in oxygen transport from the lung to the various peripheral tissues. From Pongo pygmaeus (Bornean orangutan).
   2612..2667    +  polyA_signal   β-globin poly(A) signal: rabbit β-globin polyadenylation signal (Gil and Proudfoot, 1987)
   3646..3666    +  protein_bind   attB4: mutant version of attB; core recombination site for the Gateway® BP reaction BP Clonase™
   3734..3945    +  promoter       EF-1α core promoter: core promoter for human elongation factor EF-1α
   3946..4884    +  intron         EF-1α intron A: intron upstream of the start codon of human EF-1α
   4911..4931    +  protein_bind   attB1: mutant version of attB; core recombination site for the Gateway® BP reaction BP Clonase™
   4951..5646    +  CDS            mKate2: mKate2 is a basic (constitutively fluorescent) red fluorescent protein published in 2009, derived from Entacmaea quadricolor. It is reported to be a rapidly-maturing monomer with moderate acid sensitivity.
   5666..5690    -  protein_bind   attB2: mutant version of attB; recombination site for the Gateway® BP reaction BP Clonase™
   5838..5912    +  CDS            HBB (fragment): HBB_PONPY - Experimental evidence at transcript level: Swiss-Prot protein existence level 2. Involved in oxygen transport from the lung to the various peripheral tissues. From Pongo pygmaeus (Bornean orangutan).
   5983..6038    +  polyA_signal   β-globin poly(A) signal: rabbit β-globin polyadenylation signal (Gil and Proudfoot, 1987)
   6422..6447    +  misc_feature   SA: splice acceptor site
   7119..7139    +  protein_bind   attB4: mutant version of attB; core recombination site for the Gateway® BP reaction BP Clonase™
   7207..7418    +  promoter       EF-1α core promoter: core promoter for human elongation factor EF-1α
   7419..8357    +  intron         EF-1α intron A: intron upstream of the start codon of human EF-1α
   8384..8404    +  protein_bind   attB1: mutant version of attB; core recombination site for the Gateway® BP reaction BP Clonase™
   8415..9131    +  CDS            EBFP2: EBFP2 is a basic (constitutively fluorescent) blue fluorescent protein published in 2007, derived from Aequorea victoria. It is reported to be a rapidly-maturing monomer with moderate acid sensitivity.
   9139..9163    -  protein_bind   attB2: mutant version of attB; recombination site for the Gateway® BP reaction BP Clonase™
   9167..9247    +  CDS            HBB (fragment): HBB_PONPY - Experimental evidence at transcript level: Swiss-Prot protein existence level 2. Involved in oxygen transport from the lung to the various peripheral tissues. From Pongo pygmaeus (Bornean orangutan).
   9318..9373    +  polyA_signal   β-globin poly(A) signal: rabbit β-globin polyadenylation signal (Gil and Proudfoot, 1987)
   9756..9778    -  protein_bind   lac operator (fragment): The lac repressor binds to the lac operator to inhibit transcription in E. coli. This inhibition can be relieved by adding lactose or isopropyl-β-D-thiogalactopyranoside (IPTG). lac repressor encoded by lacI
   9782..9812    -  promoter       lac promoter: promoter for the E. coli lac operon
   9827..9848    -  protein_bind   CAP binding site: CAP binding activates transcription in the presence of cAMP. E. coli catabolite activator protein
   9861..9900    -  CDS            lacI (fragment): lac repressor; lacI; The lac repressor binds to the lac operator to inhibit transcription in E. coli. This inhibition can be relieved by adding lactose or isopropyl-β-D-thiogalactopyranoside (IPTG).
  10073..10882   +  CDS            KanR: aminoglycoside phosphotransferase; aph(3')-Ia; confers resistance to kanamycin in bacteria or G418 (Geneticin®) in eukaryotes
>Addgene plasmid #103595 | LSB-hsa-miR-513c-3p | depositor full sequence | sequence record 196238 | Full Sequence
AATTGAGGGGATAACGCAGGAAAGAACATGTGAGCAAAAGGCCAGCAAAAGGCCAGGAACCGTAAAAAGG
CCGCGTTGCTGGCGTTTTTCCATAGGCTCCGCCCCCCTGACGAGCATCACAAAAATCGACGCTCAAGTCA
GAGGTGGCGAAACCCGACAGGACTATAAAGATACCAGGCGTTTCCCCCTGGAAGCTCCCTCGTGCGCTCT
CCTGTTCCGACCCTGCCGCTTACCGGATACCTGTCCGCCTTTCTCCCTTCGGGAAGCGTGGCGCTTTCTC
ATAGCTCACGCTGTAGGTATCTCAGTTCGGTGTAGGTCGTTCGCTCCAAGCTGGGCTGTGTGCACGAACC
CCCCGTTCAGCCCGACCGCTGCGCCTTATCCGGTAACTATCGTCTTGAGTCCAACCCGGTAAGACACGAC
TTATCGCCACTGGCAGCAGCCACTGGTAACAGGATTAGCAGAGCGAGGTATGTAGGCGGTGCTACAGAGT
TCTTGAAGTGGTGGCCTAACTACGGCTACACTAGAAGAACAGTATTTGGTATCTGCGCTCTGCTGAAGCC
AGTTACCTTCGGAAAAAGAGTTGGTAGCTCTTGATCCGGCAAACAAACCACCGCTGGTAGCGGTGGTTTT
TTTGTTTGCAAGCAGCAGATTACGCGCAGAAAAAAAGGATCTCAAGAAGATCCTTTGATCTTTTCTACGG
GGTCTGACGCTCAGTGGAACGAAAACTCACGTTAAGGGATTTTGGTCATGAGATTATCAAAAAGGATCTT
CACCTAGATCCTTTTAAATTAAAAATGAAGTTTTAAATCAATCTAAAGTATATATGAGTAAACTTGGTCT
GACAGTTACCAATGCTTAATCAGTGAGGCACCTATCTCAGCGATCTGTCTATTTCGTTCATCCATAGTTG
CCTGACTCCCCGTCGTGTAGATAACTACGATACGGGAGGGCTTACCATCTGGCCCCAGTGCTGCAATGAT
ACCGCGAGAACCACGCTCACCGGCTCCAGATTTATCAGCAATAAACCAGCCAGCCGGAAGGGCCGAGCGC
AGAAGTGGTCCTGCAACTTTATCCGCCTCCATCCAGTCTATTAATTGTTGCCGGGAAGCTAGAGTAAGTA
GTTCGCCAGTTAATAGTTTGCGCAACGTTGTTGCCATTGCTACAGGCATCGTGGTGTCACGCTCGTCGTT
TGGTATGGCTTCATTCAGCTCCGGTTCCCAACGATCAAGGCGAGTTACATGATCCCCCATGTTGTGCAAA
AAAGCGGTTAGCTCCTTCGGTCCTCCGATCGTTGTCAGAAGTAAGTTGGCCGCAGTGTTATCACTCATGG
TTATGGCAGCACTGCATAATTCTCTTACTGTCATGCCATCCGTAAGATGCTTTTCTGTGACTGGTGAGTA
CTCAACCAAGTCATTCTGAGAATAGTGTATGCGGCGACCGAGTTGCTCTTGCCCGGCGTCAATACGGGAT
AATACCGCGCCACATAGCAGAACTTTAAAAGTGCTCATCATTGGAAAACGTTCTTCGGGGCGAAAACTCT
CAAGGATCTTACCGCTGTTGAGATCCAGTTCGATGTAACCCACTCGTGCACCCAACTGATCTTCAGCATC
TTTTACTTTCACCAGCGTTTCTGGGTGAGCAAAAACAGGAAGGCAAAATGCCGCAAAAAAGGGAATAAGG
GCGACACGGAAATGTTGAATACTCATACTCTTCCTTTTTCAATATTATTGAAGCATTTATCAGGGTTATT
GTCTCATGAGCGGATACATATTTGAATGTAGCTCCGAATTTCTCGAGGGCTTGTCGACGACGGCGGTCTC
CGTCGTCAGGATCATGAATTCGACCCGCCTGCCACCATGACCGAGTACAAGCCCACGGTGCGCCTCGCCA
CCCGCGACGACGTCCCCCGGGCCGTACGCACCCTCGCCGCCGCGTTCGCCGACTACCCCGCCACGCGCCA
CACCGTCGACCCGGACCGCCACATCGAGCGGGTCACCGAGCTGCAAGAACTCTTCCTCACGCGCGTCGGG
CTCGACATCGGCAAGGTGTGGGTCGCGGACGACGGCGCCGCGGTGGCGGTCTGGACCACGCCGGAGAGCG
TCGAAGCGGGGGCGGTGTTCGCCGAGATCGGCCCGCGCATGGCCGAGTTGAGCGGTTCCCGGCTGGCCGC
GCAGCAACAGATGGAAGGCCTCCTGGCGCCGCACCGGCCCAAGGAGCCCGCGTGGTTCCTGGCCACCGTC
GGCGTCTCGCCCGACCACCAGGGCAAGGGTCTGGGCAGCGCCGTCGTGCTCCCCGGAGTGGAGGCGGCCG
AGCGCGCCGGGGTGCCCGCCTTCCTGGAGACATCCGCGCCCCGCAACCTCCCCTTCTACGAGCGGCTCGG
CTTCACCGTCACCGCCGACGTCGAGGTGCCCGAAGGACCGCGCACCTGGTGCATGACCCGCAAGCCCGGT
GCCTGATACGCGTGAATTCACTCCTCAGGTGCAGGCTGCCTATCAGAAGGTGGTGGCTGGTGTGGCCAAT
GCCCTGGCTCACAAATACCACTGAGATCTTTTTCCCTCTGCCAAAAATTATGGGGACATCATGAAGCCCC
TTGAGCATCTGACTTCTGGCTAATAAAGGAAATTTATTTTCATTGCAATAGTGTGTTGGAATTTTTTGTG
TCTCTCACTCGGAAGGACATATGGGAGGGCAAATCATTTAAAACATCAGAATGAGTATTTGGTTTAGAGT
TTGGCAACATATGCCCATATGCTGGCTGCCATGAACAAAGGTTGGCTATAAAGAGGTCATCAGTATATGA
AACAGCCCCCTGCTGTCCATTCCTTATTCCATAGAAAAGCCTTGACTTGAGGTTAGATTTTTTTTATATT
TTGTTTTGTGTTATTTTTTTCTTTAACATCCCTAAAATTTTCCTTACATGTTTTACTAGCCAGATTTTTC
CTCCTCTCCTGACTACTCCCAGTCATAGCTGTCCCTCTTCTCTTATGGAGATCCCTCGACCTGCAGCCCA
AGCTTGAATTCTCTAGAATTACCCTGTTATCCCTATGCTTGGTTTACCGAGCTCTTATTGGTTTTCAAAC
TTCATTGACTGTGCCCAACGCGCCTGGGAGCTCACGGGGACAGCCCCCCCCCAAAGCCCCCAGGGATGTA
ATTACGTCCCTCCCCCGCTAGGGGGCAGCAGCGAGCCGCCCGGGGCTCCGCTCCGGTCCGGCGCTCCCCC
CGCATCCCCGAGCCGGCAGCGTGCGGGGACAGCCCGGGCACGGGGAAGGTGGCACGGGATCGCTTTCCTC
TGAACGCTTCTCGCTGCTCTTTGAGCCTGCAGACACCTGGGGGGATACGGGGAAAAAGCTAGGCTGAAAG
ACCGGTTCTTAGAATGACACGCGCCTGGGAGCTCACGGGGACAGCCCCCCCCCAAAGCCCCCAGGGATGT
AATTACGTCCCTCCCCCGCTAGGGGGCAGCAGCGAGCCGCCCGGGGCTCCGCTCCGGTCCGGCGCTCCCC
CCGCATCCCCGAGCCGGCAGCGTGCGGGGACAGCCCGGGCACGGGGAAGGTGGCACGGGATCGCTTTCCT
CTGAACGCTTCTCGCTGCTCTTTGAGCCTGCAGACACCTGGGGGGATACGGGGAAAAAGCTAACTTCTGA
GACGACAACTTTGTATAGAAAAGTTGGCTCCGAATTCGCCCTTGACAGCAGAGATCCAGTTTGGTTAATT
AATTGGCTCCGGTGCCCGTCAGTGGGCAGAGCGCACATCGCCCACAGTCCCCGAGAAGTTGTGGGGAGGG
GTCGGCAATTGAACCGGTGCCTAGAGAAGGTGGCGCGGGGTAAACTGGGAAAGTGATGTCGTGTACTGGC
TCCGCCTTTTTCCCGAGGGTGGGGGAGAACCGTATATAAGTGCAGTAGTCGCCGTGAACGTTCTTTTTCG
CAACGGGTTTGCCGCCAGAACACAGGTAAGTGCCGTGTGTGGTTCCCGCGGGCCTGGCCTCTTTACGGGT
TATGGCCCTTGCGTGCCTTGAATTACTTCCACCTGGCTGCAGTACGTGATTCTTGATCCCGAGCTTCGGG
TTGGAAGTGGGTGGGAGAGTTCGAGGCCTTGCGCTTAAGGAGCCCCTTCGCCTCGTGCTTGAGTTGAGGC
CTGGCCTGGGCGCTGGGGCCGCCGCGTGCGAATCTGGTGGCACCTTCGCGCCTGTCTCGCTGCTTTCGAT
AAGTCTCTAGCCATTTAAAATTTTTGATGACCTGCTGCGACGCTTTTTTTCTGGCAAGATAGTCTTGTAA
ATGCGGGCCAAGATCTGCACACTGGTATTTCGGTTTTTGGGGCCGCGGGCGGCGACGGGGCCCGTGCGTC
CCAGCGCACATGTTCGGCGAGGCGGGGCCTGCGAGCGCGGCCACCGAGAATCGGACGGGGGTAGTCTCAA
GCTGGCCGGCCTGCTCTGGTGCCTGGCCTCGCGCCGCCGTGTATCGCCCCGCCCTGGGCGGCAAGGCTGG
CCCGGTCGGCACCAGTTGCGTGAGCGGAAAGATGGCCGCTTCCCGGCCCTGCTGCAGGGAGCTCAAAATG
GAGGACGCGGCGCTCGGGAGAGCGGGCGGGTGAGTCACCCACACAAAGGAAAAGGGCCTTTCCGTCCTCA
GCCGTCGCTTCATGTGACTCCACGGAGTACCGGGCGCCGTCCAGGCACCTCGATTAGTTCTCGAGCTTTT
GGAGTACGTCGTCTTTAGGTTGGGGGGAGGGGTTTTATGCGATGGAGTTTCCCCACACTGAGTGGGTGGA
GACTGAAGTTAGGCCAGCTTGGCACTTGATGTAATTCTCCTTGGAATTTGCCCTTTTTGAGTTTGGATCT
TGGTTCATTCTCAAGCCTCAGACAGTGGTTCAAAGTTTTTTTCTTCCATTTCAGGTGTCGTGAGAAGGGC
GAATTCGACCCAAGTTTGTACAAAAAAGCAGGCTGGATCCAGGTGCCACCATGGTGAGCGAGCTGATTAA
GGAGAACATGCACATGAAGCTGTACATGGAGGGCACCGTGAACAACCACCACTTCAAGTGCACATCCGAG
GGCGAAGGCAAGCCCTACGAGGGCACCCAGACCATGAGAATCAAGGCGGTCGAGGGCGGCCCTCTCCCCT
TCGCCTTCGACATCCTGGCTACCAGCTTCATGTACGGCAGCAAAACCTTCATCAACCACACCCAGGGCAT
CCCCGACTTCTTTAAGCAGTCCTTCCCCGAGGGCTTCACATGGGAGAGAGTCACCACATACGAAGATGGG
GGCGTGCTGACCGCTACCCAGGACACCAGCCTCCAGGACGGCTGCCTCATCTACAACGTCAAGATCAGAG
GGGTGAACTTCCCATCCAACGGCCCTGTGATGCAGAAGAAAACACTCGGCTGGGAGGCCTCCACCGAGAC
ACTGTACCCCGCTGACGGCGGCCTGGAAGGCAGAGCCGACATGGCCCTGAAGCTCGTGGGCGGGGGCCAC
CTGATCTGCAACCTTAAGACCACATACAGATCCAAGAAACCCGCTAAGAACCTCAAGATGCCCGGCGTCT
ACTATGTGGACAGGAGACTGGAAAGAATCAAGGAGGCCGACAAAGAGACATACGTCGAGCAGCACGAGGT
GGCTGTGGCCAGATACTGCGACCTCCCTAGCAAACTGGGGCACAAACTTAATTGAGAATTCTACCACCCA
GCTTTCTTGTACAAAGTGGTACGTCTCAAGACCAGAGGTCTCTGCTTCTGACCTATCTTCTCAGAAAGGT
GAAATTTATCTTCTCAGAAAGGTGAAATTTATCTTCTCAGAAAGGTGAAATTTATCTTCTCAGAAAGGTG
AAATTTACAACCAGAAGAGACCTGTGCTTCACTCCTCAGGTGCAGGCTGCCTATCAGAAGGTGGTGGCTG
GTGTGGCCAATGCCCTGGCTCACAAATACCACTGAGATCTTTTTCCCTCTGCCAAAAATTATGGGGACAT
CATGAAGCCCCTTGAGCATCTGACTTCTGGCTAATAAAGGAAATTTATTTTCATTGCAATAGTGTGTTGG
AATTTTTTGTGTCTCTCACTCGGAAGGACATATGGGAGGGCAAATCATTTAAAACATCAGAATGAGTATT
TGGTTTAGAGTTTGGCAACATATGCCCATATGCTGGCTGCCATGAACAAAGGTTGGCTATAAAGAGGTCA
TCAGTATATGAAACAGCCCCCTGCTGTCCATTCCTTATTCCATAGAAAAGCCTTGACTTGAGGTTAGATT
TTTTTTATATTTTGTTTTGTGTTATTTTTTTCTTTAACATCCCTAAAATTTTCCTTACATGTTTTACTAG
CCAGATTTTTCCTCCTCTCCTGACTACTCCCAGTCATAGCTGTCCCTCTTCTCTTATGGAGATCCCGAGC
GGTGCGTTTTTATGCTTGTAGTATTGTATAATGTTTTTAAGATCCAAGCTTCTGACCTCTTCTCTTCCTC
CCACAGGGCCTCGAGACAATTGCATCGATGGTACCAGTGAAAGTCTGCAATGAATTCGAGTTGGCGCGCC
TGTCATTCTAAATCTCTCTTTCAGCCTAAAGCTTTTTCCCCGTATCCCCCCAGGTGTCTGCAGGCTCAAA
GAGCAGCGAGAAGCGTTCAGAGGAAAGCGATCCCGTGCCACCTTCCCCGTGCCCGGGCTGTCCCCGCACG
CTGCCGGCTCGGGGATGCGGGGGGAGCGCCGGACCGGAGCGGAGCCCCGGGCGGCTCGCTGCTGCCCCCT
AGCGGGGGAGGGACGTAATTACATCCCTGGGGGCTTTGGGAGGGGGCTGTCCCCGTGAGCTCCCAGGCGC
GCCTGTCATTCTAAATCTCTCTTTCAGCCTAAAGCTTTTTCCCCGTATCCCCCCAGGTGTCTGCAGGCTC
AAAGAGCAGCGAGAAGCGTTCAGAGGAAAGCGATCCCGTGCCACCTTCCCCGTGCCCGGGCTGTCCCCGC
ACGCTGCCGGCTCGGGGATGCGGGGGGAGCGCCGGACCGGAGCGGAGCCCCGGGCGGCTCGCTGCTGCCC
CCTAGCGGGGGAGGGACGTAATTACATCCCTGGGGGCTTTGGGGGGGGGCTGTCCCCGTGAGCTCCCAGG
CGCGCCAACTCGGTACCGTATCGATGTCGACGTTAACGCTAGTGATATCAACTTTGTATAGAAAAGTTGG
CTCCGAATTCGCCCTTGACAGCAGAGATCCAGTTTGGTTAATTAATTGGCTCCGGTGCCCGTCAGTGGGC
AGAGCGCACATCGCCCACAGTCCCCGAGAAGTTGTGGGGAGGGGTCGGCAATTGAACCGGTGCCTAGAGA
AGGTGGCGCGGGGTAAACTGGGAAAGTGATGTCGTGTACTGGCTCCGCCTTTTTCCCGAGGGTGGGGGAG
AACCGTATATAAGTGCAGTAGTCGCCGTGAACGTTCTTTTTCGCAACGGGTTTGCCGCCAGAACACAGGT
AAGTGCCGTGTGTGGTTCCCGCGGGCCTGGCCTCTTTACGGGTTATGGCCCTTGCGTGCCTTGAATTACT
TCCACCTGGCTGCAGTACGTGATTCTTGATCCCGAGCTTCGGGTTGGAAGTGGGTGGGAGAGTTCGAGGC
CTTGCGCTTAAGGAGCCCCTTCGCCTCGTGCTTGAGTTGAGGCCTGGCCTGGGCGCTGGGGCCGCCGCGT
GCGAATCTGGTGGCACCTTCGCGCCTGTCTCGCTGCTTTCGATAAGTCTCTAGCCATTTAAAATTTTTGA
TGACCTGCTGCGACGCTTTTTTTCTGGCAAGATAGTCTTGTAAATGCGGGCCAAGATCTGCACACTGGTA
TTTCGGTTTTTGGGGCCGCGGGCGGCGACGGGGCCCGTGCGTCCCAGCGCACATGTTCGGCGAGGCGGGG
CCTGCGAGCGCGGCCACCGAGAATCGGACGGGGGTAGTCTCAAGCTGGCCGGCCTGCTCTGGTGCCTGGC
CTCGCGCCGCCGTGTATCGCCCCGCCCTGGGCGGCAAGGCTGGCCCGGTCGGCACCAGTTGCGTGAGCGG
AAAGATGGCCGCTTCCCGGCCCTGCTGCAGGGAGCTCAAAATGGAGGACGCGGCGCTCGGGAGAGCGGGC
GGGTGAGTCACCCACACAAAGGAAAAGGGCCTTTCCGTCCTCAGCCGTCGCTTCATGTGACTCCACGGAG
TACCGGGCGCCGTCCAGGCACCTCGATTAGTTCTCGAGCTTTTGGAGTACGTCGTCTTTAGGTTGGGGGG
AGGGGTTTTATGCGATGGAGTTTCCCCACACTGAGTGGGTGGAGACTGAAGTTAGGCCAGCTTGGCACTT
GATGTAATTCTCCTTGGAATTTGCCCTTTTTGAGTTTGGATCTTGGTTCATTCTCAAGCCTCAGACAGTG
GTTCAAAGTTTTTTTCTTCCATTTCAGGTGTCGTGAGAAGGGCGAATTCGACCCAAGTTTGTACAAAAAA
GCAGGCTCGCCACCATGGTGAGCAAGGGCGAGGAGCTGTTCACCGGGGTGGTGCCCATCCTGGTCGAGCT
GGACGGCGACGTAAACGGCCACAAGTTCAGCGTGAGGGGCGAGGGCGAGGGCGATGCCACCAACGGCAAG
CTGACCCTGAAGTTCATCTGCACCACCGGCAAGCTGCCCGTGCCCTGGCCCACCCTCGTGACCACCCTGA
GCCACGGCGTGCAGTGCTTCGCCCGCTACCCCGACCACATGAAGCAGCACGACTTCTTCAAGTCCGCCAT
GCCCGAAGGCTACGTCCAGGAGCGCACCATCTTCTTCAAGGACGACGGCACCTACAAGACCCGCGCCGAG
GTGAAGTTCGAGGGCGACACCCTAGTGAACCGCATCGAGCTGAAGGGCGTCGACTTCAAGGAGGACGGCA
ACATCCTGGGGCACAAGCTGGAGTACAACTTCAACAGCCACAACATCTATATCATGGCCGTCAAGCAGAA
GAACGGCATCAAGGTGAACTTCAAGATCCGCCACAACGTGGAGGACGGCAGCGTGCAGCTCGCCGACCAC
TACCAGCAGAACACCCCCATCGGCGACGGCCCCGTGCTGCTGCCCGACAGCCACTACCTGAGCACCCAGT
CCGTGCTGAGCAAAGACCCCAACGAGAAGCGCGATCACATGGTCCTGCTGGAGTTCCGCACCGCCGCCGG
GATCACTCTCGGCATGGACGAGCTGTACAAGTAATACCACCCAGCTTTCTTGTACAAAGTGGTACGCGTG
AATTCACTCCTCAGGTGCAGGCTGCCTATCAGAAGGTGGTGGCTGGTGTGGCCAATGCCCTGGCTCACAA
ATACCACTGAGATCTTTTTCCCTCTGCCAAAAATTATGGGGACATCATGAAGCCCCTTGAGCATCTGACT
TCTGGCTAATAAAGGAAATTTATTTTCATTGCAATAGTGTGTTGGAATTTTTTGTGTCTCTCACTCGGAA
GGACATATGGGAGGGCAAATCATTTAAAACATCAGAATGAGTATTTGGTTTAGAGTTTGGCAACATATGC
CCATATGCTGGCTGCCATGAACAAAGGTTGGCTATAAAGAGGTCATCAGTATATGAAACAGCCCCCTGCT
GTCCATTCCTTATTCCATAGAAAAGCCTTGACTTGAGGTTAGATTTTTTTTATATTTTGTTTTGTGTTAT
TTTTTTCTTTAACATCCCTAAAATTTTCCTTACATGTTTTACTAGCCAGATTTTTCCTCCTCTCCTGACT
ACTCCCAGTCATAGCTGTCCCTCTTCTCTTATGGAGATCCCTCGACCTGCAGCCCAAGCTTGGCGTAATC
ATGGTCATAGCTGTTTCCTGTGTGAAATTGTTATCCGCTCACAATTCCACACAACATACGAGCCGGAAGC
ATAAAGTGTAAAGCCTGGGGTGCCTAATGAGTGAGCTAACTCACATTAATTGCGTTGCGCTCACTGCCCG
CTTTCCAGTCGGGAAACCTGTCGTGCCAGCGGATCGACAGTACTAAGCTTGGTCTAATACCCAATCTCTC
GTCTTATCCAGATGTTTTATACGCCTCTGGCCCGTGTCTCAAAATCTCTGATGTTACATTGCACAAGATA
AAATAATATCATCATGAACAATAAAACTGTCTGCTTACATAAACAGTAATACAAGGGGTGTTATGAGCCA
TATTCAACGGGAAACGTCGAGGCCGCGATTAAATTCCAACATGGATGCTGATTTATATGGGTATAAATGG
GCTCGCGATAATGTCGGGCAATCAGGTGCGACAATCTATCGCTTGTATGGGAAGCCCGATGCGCCAGAGT
TGTTTCTGAAACATGGCAAAGGTAGCGTTGCCAATGATGTTACAGATGAGATGGTCAGACTAAACTGGCT
GACGGAATTTATGCCTCTTCCGACCATCAAGCATTTTATCCGTACTCCTGATGATGCATGGTTACTCACC
ACTGCGATCCCCGGAAAAACAGCATTCCAGGTATTAGAAGAATATCCTGATTCAGGTGAAAATATTGTTG
ATGCGCTGGCAGTGTTCCTGCGCCGGTTGCATTCGATTCCTGTTTGTAATTGTCCTTTTAACAGCGATCG
CGTATTTCGTCTCGCTCAGGCGCAATCACGAATGAATAACGGTTTGGTTGATGCGAGTGATTTTGATGAC
GAGCGTAATGGCTGGCCTGTTGAACAAGTCTGGAAAGAAATGCATAAACTTTTGCCATTCTCACCGGATT
CAGTCGTCACTCATGGTGATTTCTCACTTGATAACCTTATTTTTGACGAGGGGAAATTAATAGGTTGTAT
TGATGTTGGACGAGTCGGAATCGCAGACCGATACCAGGATCTTGCCATCCTATGGAACTGCCTCGGTGAG
TTTTCTCCTTCATTACAGAAACGGCTTTTTCAAAAATATGGTATTGATAATCCTGATATGAATAAATTGC
AGTTTCATTTGATGCTCGATGAGTTTTTCTAATCAGAATTGGTTAATTGGTTGTAACACTGGCAGAGCAT
TACGCTGACTTGACGGGACGGCGCAAGCTCATGACCAAAATCCCTTAACGTGAGTTACGCGTCGTTCCAC
TGAGCGTCAGAGGTATCACTAGTATTACAGAGGTAAGTTATAACAGTCGCCTAACCC
