>Addgene plasmid #103595 | LSB-hsa-miR-513c-3p | depositor partial sequence | sequence record 196239 | hsa-miR-513c-3p target
TCTTCTCAGAAAGGTGAAATTTA
